Addgene plasmid #149005: pGBW-m4046387
Purpose: Yeast Expression plasmid for SARS-CoV-2 nsp4
Depositing lab: Ginkgo Bioworks & Benjie Chen. Depositing organization: Ginkgo Bioworks.
Backbone
  Vector backbone: AmpR; 2u URA3
  Backbone size w/o insert (bp): 4078
  Vector type: Yeast Expression
  Selectable markers: URA3
Growth in bacteria
  Bacterial resistance: Ampicillin, 100 μg/mL
  Growth temperature: 37°C
  Growth strain: DH5alpha
  Copy number: High Copy
Gene/Insert
  Gene/Insert name: SARS-CoV-2 nsp4
  Species: S. cerevisiae (budding yeast); Severe acute respiratory syndrome coronavirus 2
  Insert size (bp): 1499
  Mutation: Saccharomyces cerevisiae recode 1
  Entrez Gene: ORF1ab (a.k.a. GU280_gp01)
  Promoter: pGAL1
  Tag / fusion protein: Cleavable thrombin;StrepII (C terminal on backbone)
  Cloning method: Unknown
Resource information
  A portion of this plasmid was derived from a plasmid made by: GinkgoBioworks
Depositor comments: NCBI Reference Sequence: YP_009725300.1. Created by gene synthesis with Not1 site. NGS used for QC was performed by Ginkgo and may not fully cover the entire plasmid.
How to cite: pGBW-m4046387 was a gift from Ginkgo Bioworks & Benjie Chen (Addgene plasmid # 149005 ; http://n2t.net/addgene:149005 ; RRID:Addgene_149005)
