[The description below was written by a language model from this plasmid's Addgene catalogue record and pLannotate feature annotations shown in this document.]
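Description:
pGBW-m4046387 is an episomal yeast expression plasmid for producing the SARS-CoV-2 non-structural protein nsp4 in Saccharomyces cerevisiae. It is a shuttle vector. In E. coli it replicates from a high-copy ColE1/pUC-type origin and is selected with ampicillin through a β-lactamase gene, which the annotation places downstream of a cat promoter. In yeast it is maintained by the 2μ origin and selected by uracil prototrophy through the URA3 marker, which can also be counterselected with 5-fluoroorotic acid. Short phage T3 and T7 early terminators and a tonB terminator flank the bacterial modules, presumably to insulate them from read-through transcription. A short rop annotation sits next to AmpR, although the plasmid is catalogued as high copy.

The payload is a synthetic nsp4 coding sequence of about 1.5 kb, recoded for S. cerevisiae codon usage ("recode 1") and derived from the ORF1ab polyprotein. The automated annotation recognises it as a fragment of the replicase polyprotein 1a; the nsp10 function text attached to that hit is generic polyprotein annotation and does not describe this insert. Expression is driven by the galactose-inducible, Gal4-regulated GAL1 promoter and terminated by a CYC1 terminator fragment. The catalogue entry lists a C-terminal Strep-tag II with a thrombin cleavage site supplied by the backbone, which would allow affinity purification followed by tag removal, though the feature table does not annotate these elements separately.

The 6,312 nt sequence record is longer than the sum of the listed backbone and insert sizes, and the depositor notes that the NGS used for quality control may not cover the entire plasmid. The construct suits inducible production of nsp4 in yeast for purification or for biochemical and functional study.
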