Features (pLannotate 1.2.2; 13 found; start..end, strand, type, name):
     25..466     +  promoter       GAL1 promoter: S. cerevisiae GAL1; inducible promoter, regulated by Gal4
    481..1980    +  CDS            R1A_SARS2 (fragment): Experimental evidence at protein level: Swiss-Prot protein existence level 1. [Non-structural protein 10]: Plays a pivotal role in viral transcription by stimulating both nsp14 3'-5' exoribonuclease and nsp16 2'-O-methyltransferase activities. Therefore plays an essential role in viral mRNAs cap methylation. From Severe acute respiratory syndrome coronavirus 2 (2019-nCoV) (SARS-CoV-2).
   2051..2223    +  terminator     CYC1 terminator (fragment): S. cerevisiae CYC1; transcription terminator for CYC1
   2259..2435    +  promoter       URA3 promoter (fragment): S. cerevisiae URA3
   2436..3239    +  CDS            URA3: orotidine-5'-phosphate decarboxylase, required for uracil biosynthesis; S. cerevisiae URA3; yeast auxotrophic marker, counterselectable with 5-fluoroorotic acid (5-FOA)
   3322..4304    -  rep_origin     2μ ori: yeast 2μ plasmid origin of replication
   4382..4411    +  terminator     T3Te terminator: phage T3 early transcription terminator
   4433..5020    +  rep_origin     ori: high-copy-number ColE1/pMB1/pBR322/pUC origin of replication
   5032..5059    -  terminator     T7Te terminator: phage T7 early transcription terminator
   5083..5274    -  CDS            rop: Rop protein, which maintains plasmids at low copy number; rop
   5275..6135    -  CDS            AmpR: β-lactamase; bla; confers resistance to ampicillin, carbenicillin, and related antibiotics
   6136..6238    -  promoter       cat promoter: promoter of the E. coli cat gene encoding chloramphenicol acetyltransferase
   6239..6270    -  terminator     tonB terminator: bidirectional E. coli tonB-P14 transcription terminator
>Addgene plasmid #149005 | pGBW-m4046387 | addgene full sequence | sequence record 297717 | Ginkgo NGS Result
GCGGCCGCTTGCTATATTGAAGTACGGATTAGAAGCCGCCGAGCGGGCGACAGCCCTCCGACGGAAGACT
CTCCTCCGTGCGTCCTCGTCTTCACCGGTCGCGTTCCTGAAACGCAGATGTGCCTCGCGCCGCACTGCTC
CGAACAATAAAGATTCTACAATACTAGCTTTTATGGTTATGAAGAGGAAAAATTGGCAGTAACCTGGCCC
CACAAACCTTCAAATTAACGAATCAAATTAACAACCATAGGATGATAATGCGATTAGTTTTTTAGCCTTA
TTTCTGGGGTAATTAATCAGCGAAGCGATGATTTTTGATCTATTAACAGATATATAAATGGAAAAGCTGC
ATAACCACTTTAACTAATACTTTCAACATTTTCAGTTTGTATTACTTCTTATTCAAATGTCATAAAAGTA
TCAACAAAAAATTGTTAATATACCTCTATACTTTAACGTCAAGGAGAAAAAACTATAATGAAGATTGTCA
ACAATTGGCTTAAACAGTTGATAAAGGTTACTTTAGTATTTTTGTTCGTTGCAGCCATCTTCTATCTAAT
TACACCTGTCCACGTGATGAGTAAGCATACCGACTTTTCCTCAGAGATCATTGGTTACAAAGCTATCGAT
GGCGGAGTTACTAGAGATATTGCTTCGACGGACACCTGTTTCGCTAACAAGCACGCGGACTTTGATACTT
GGTTCTCTCAAAGGGGTGGTTCCTACACAAACGACAAGGCCTGCCCCTTGATTGCAGCTGTTATCACTAG
AGAAGTTGGTTTCGTCGTGCCAGGTTTACCAGGGACTATACTGCGTACCACCAATGGTGATTTTTTGCAT
TTCTTACCAAGAGTCTTCTCTGCTGTTGGCAATATTTGTTATACCCCTAGCAAATTGATCGAATACACTG
ATTTTGCCACCTCTGCTTGTGTATTGGCTGCTGAATGCACTATTTTCAAGGATGCAAGTGGTAAGCCAGT
TCCATACTGTTATGACACAAACGTCCTCGAAGGTTCTGTTGCTTACGAATCCTTGCGACCGGACACTAGA
TATGTGTTAATGGATGGATCAATCATTCAATTTCCAAACACATACCTTGAAGGTTCTGTTCGGGTTGTCA
CCACCTTCGACTCCGAGTACTGTCGCCACGGTACTTGTGAAAGATCAGAAGCCGGTGTCTGTGTTTCTAC
CAGCGGTAGATGGGTGTTGAATAACGATTATTACCGTTCTCTTCCAGGTGTCTTCTGCGGTGTCGATGCT
GTTAATCTATTGACTAACATGTTTACCCCTTTGATCCAACCAATAGGTGCGCTGGACATTTCCGCATCTA
TTGTCGCCGGTGGAATCGTTGCTATCGTTGTTACTTGTTTGGCTTACTACTTCATGAGATTTAGAAGAGC
CTTTGGGGAGTATTCGCATGTCGTGGCTTTCAACACTCTATTATTTTTGATGTCGTTCACTGTTTTGTGT
CTTACACCAGTATACTCTTTCTTGCCTGGTGTATACTCCGTTATCTATTTATACCTGACATTCTACCTGA
CTAACGATGTCAGCTTTTTGGCACACATTCAATGGATGGTAATGTTCACCCCATTGGTTCCCTTCTGGAT
AACGATCGCTTACATCATTTGCATAAGTACTAAACATTTCTATTGGTTTTTCTCAAATTATCTAAAGAGA
AGAGTTGTCTTTAATGGTGTCAGCTTTTCTACCTTCGAAGAAGCTGCCTTGTGTACCTTTTTGCTCAACA
AAGAAATGTACTTGAAGTTGAGATCTGACGTTTTACTCCCGCTAACCCAATATAACAGATATTTAGCTTT
ATACAACAAGTACAAATACTTCTCGGGTGCCATGGATACTACTTCATACCGTGAAGCGGCTTGTTGTCAC
CTTGCTAAGGCTTTGAATGATTTCTCTAATTCCGGTTCCGACGTCTTGTATCAACCACCTCAGACGTCTA
TTACCTCCGCTGTTTTGCAACTCGTGCCGAGAGGTTCTTGGAGCCATCCGCAGTTTGAAAAATAAACAGG
CCCCTTTTCCTTTGTCGATATCATGTAATTAGTTATGTCACGCTTACATTCACGCCCTCCTCCCACATCC
GCTCTAACCGAAAAGGAAGGAGTTAGACAACCTGAAGTCTAGGTCCCTATTTATTTTTTTTAATAGTTAT
GTTAGTATTAAGAACGTTATTTATATTTCAAATTTTTCTTTTTTTTCTGTACAAAGCGGCCGCCGAACCA
CTAGTGCACTGCAGTACACGGTTTCCTTGAAATTTTTTTGATTCGGTAATCTCCGAACAGAAGGAAGAAC
GAAGGAAGGAGCACAGACTTAGATTGGTATATATACGCATATGTAGTGTTGAAGAAACATGAAATTGCCC
AGTATTCTTAACCCAACTGCACAGAACAAAAACGTGCAGGAAACGAAGATAAATCATGTCGAAAGCTACA
TATAAGGAACGTGCTGCTACTCATCCTAGTCCTGTTGCTGCCAAGCTATTTAATATCATGCACGAAAAGC
AAACAAACTTGTGTGCTTCATTGGATGTTCGTACCACCAAGGAATTACTGGAGTTAGTTGAAGCATTAGG
TCCCAAAATTTGTTTACTAAAAACACATGTGGATATCTTGACTGATTTTTCCATGGAGGGCACAGTTAAG
CCGCTAAAGGCATTATCCGCCAAGTACAATTTTTTACTCTTCGAGGACAGAAAATTTGCTGACATTGGTA
ATACAGTCAAATTGCAGTACTCTGCGGGTGTATACAGAATAGCAGAATGGGCAGACATTACGAATGCACA
CGGTGTGGTGGGCCCAGGTATTGTTAGCGGTTTGAAGCAGGCGGCAGAAGAAGTAACAAAGGAACCTAGA
GGCCTTTTGATGTTAGCAGAATTGTCATGCAAGGGCTCCCTATCTACTGGAGAATATACTAAGGGTACTG
TTGACATTGCGAAGAGCGACAAAGATTTTGTTATCGGCTTTATTGCTCAAAGAGACATGGGTGGAAGAGA
TGAAGGTTACGATTGGTTGATTATGACACCCGGTGTGGGTTTAGATGACAAGGGAGATGCATTGGGTCAA
CAGTATAGAACCGTGGATGATGTGGTTTCTACAGGATCTGACATTATTATTGTTGGAAGAGGACTATTTG
CAAAGGGAAGGGATGCTAAGGTAGAGGGTGAACGTTACAGAAAAGCAGGCTGGGAAGCATATTTGAGAAG
ATGCGGCCAGCAAAACTAAAAAACTGTATTATAAGTAAATGCATGTATACTAAACTCACAAATTAGAGCT
TCAATTTAATTATATCAGTTATTACCCGAGTAACGAAGCATCTGTGCTTCATTTTGTAGAACAAAAATGC
AACGCGAGAGCGCTAATTTTTCAAACAAAGAATCTGAGCTGCATTTTTACAGAACAGAAATGCAACGCGA
AAGCGCTATTTTACCAACGAAGAATCTGTGCTTCATTTTTGTAAAACAAAAATGCAACGCGAGAGCGCTA
ATTTTTCAAACAAAGAATCTGAGCTGCATTTTTACAGAACAGAAATGCAACGCGAGAGCGCTATTTTACC
AACAAAGAATCTATACTTCTTTTTTGTTCTACAAAAATGCATCCCGAGAGCGCTATTTTTCTAACAAAGC
ATCTTAGATTACTTTTTTTCTCCTTTGTGCGCTCTATAATGCAGTCTCTTGATAACTTTTTGCACTGTAG
GTCCGTTAAGGTTAGAAGAAGGCTACTTTGGTGTCTATTTTCTCTTCCATAAAAAAAGCCTGACTCCACT
TCCCGCGTTTACTGATTACTAGCGAAGCTGCGGGTGCATTTTTTCAAGATAAAGGCATCCCCGATTATAT
TCTATACCGATGTGGATTGCGCATACTTTGTGAACAGAAAGTGATAGCGTTGATGATTCTTCATTGGTCA
GAAAATTATGAACGGTTTCTTCTATTTTGTCTCTATATACTACGTATAGGAAATGTTTACATTTTCGTAT
TGTTTTCGATTCACTCTATGAATAGTTCTTACTACAATTTTTTTGTCTAAAGAGTAATACTAGAGATAAA
CATAAAAAATGTAGAGGTCGAGTTTAGATGCAAGTTCAAGGAGCGAAAGGTGGATGGGTAGGTTATATAG
GGATATAGCACAGAGATATATAGCAAAGAGATACTTTTGAGCAATGTTTGTGGAAGCGGTATTCGCAATA
TTTTAGTAGCTCGTTACAGTCCGGTGCGTTTTTGGTTTTTTGAAAGTGCGTCATCAGAGCGCTTTTGGTT
TTCAAAAGCGCTCTGAAGTTCCTATACTTTCTAGCTAGAGAATAGGAACTTCCCGAGCGGCCGCGTGTTA
CAAGCTTGACTCCAGCGTAACTGGACTGCAATCAACTCACTGGCTCACCTTCACGGGTGGGCCTTTCTTC
GGTAGAAAATCAAAGGATCTTCTTGAGATCCTTTTTTTCTGCGCGTAATCTGCTGCTTGCAAACAAAAAA
ACCACCGCTACCAGCGGTGGTTTGTTTGCCGGATCAAGAGCTACCAACTCTTTTTCCGAGGTAACTGGCT
TCAGCAGAGCGCAGATACCAAATACTGTTCTTCTAGTGTAGCCGTAGTTAGGCCACCACTTCAAGAACTC
TGTAGCACCGCCTACATACCTCGCTCTGCTAATCCTGTTACCAGTGGCTGCTGCCAGTGGCGATAAGTCG
TGTCTTACCGGGTTGGACTCAAGACGATAGTTACCGGATAAGGCGCAGCGGTCGGGCTGAACGGGGGGTT
CGTGCACACAGCCCAGCTTGGAGCGAACGACCTACACCGAACTGAGATACCTACAGCGTGAGCTATGAGA
AAGCGCCACGCTTCCCGAAGGGAGAAAGGCGGACAGGTATCCGGTAAGCGGCAGGGTCGGAACAGGAGAG
CGCACGAGGGAGCTTCCAGGGGTAAACGCCTGGTATCTTTATAGTCCTGTCGGGTTTCGCCACCTCTGAC
TTGAGCATCGATTTTTGTGATGCTCGTCAGGGGGGCGGAGCCTATGGAAAAACGCCAGCAACGCAGAAAG
GCCCACCCGAAGGTGAGCCAGGTGATTACATTTGGGCCCTCATCAGAGGTTTTCACCGTCATCACCGAAA
CGCGCGAGGCAGCTGCGGTAAAGCTCATCAGCGTGGTCGTGAAGCGATTCACAGATGTCTGCCTGTTCAT
CCGCGTCCAGCTCGTTGAGTTTCTCCAGAAGCGTTAATGTCTGGCTTCTGATAAAGCGGGCCATGTTAAG
GGCGGTTTTTTCCTGTTTGGTCACTTACCAATGCTTAATCAGTGAGGCACCTATCTCAGCGATCTGTCTA
TTTCGTTCATCCATAGTTGCCTGACTCCCCGTCGTGTAGATAACTACGATGCGGGAGGGCTTACCATCTG
GCCCCAGTGCTGCAATGATACCGCGAGACCCACGCTCACCGGCTCCAGATTTATCAGCAATAAACCAGCC
AGCCGGGAGGGCCGAGCGCAGAAGTGATCCTGCAACTTTATCCGCCTCCATCCAGTCTATTAATTGTTGC
CGGGAAGCTAGAGTAAGTAGTTCGCCAGTTAATAGTTTGCGCAACGTTGTTGCCATTGCTACAGGCATCG
TGGTGTCACGCTCGTCGTTTGGTATGGCTTCATTCAGCTCCGGTTCCCAACGATCAAGGCGAGTTACATG
ATCCCCCATGTTGTGCAAAAAAGCGGTTAGCTCCTTCGGTCCTCCGATCGTTGCCAGAAGTAAGTTGGCC
GCAGTGTTATCACTCATGGTTATGGCAGCACTGCATAATTCTCTTACTGTCATGCCATCCGTGAGATGCT
TTTCTGTGACTGGTGAGTACTCAACCAAGTCATTCTGAGAATAGTGTATGCGGCGACCGAGTTGCTCTTG
CCCGGCGTCAATACGGGATAATACCGCGCCACATAGCAGAACTTTAAAAGTGCTCATCATTGGAAAACGT
TCTTCGGGGCGTAAACTCTCAAGGATCTTACCGCTGTTGAGATCCAGTTCGATGTAACCCACTCGTGCAC
CCAACTGATCTTCAGCATCTTTTACTTTCACCAGCGTTTCTGGGTGAGCAAAAACAGGAAGGCAAAATGC
CGCAAAAAAGGGAATAAGGGCGACACGGAAATGTTGAATACTCATTTTAGCTTCCTTAGCTCCTGAAAAT
CTCGATAACTCAAAAAATACGCCCGGTAGTGATCTTATTTCATTATGGTGAAAGTTGGAACCTCTTACGT
GCCGATCAAGTCAAAAGCCTCCGGTCGGAGGCTTTTGACTTTCTGCTATGGAGGTCAGGTATGATTTAAA
TGGTCAGTTAGA
